>Addgene plasmid #102689 | pYZ300 | addgene full sequence | sequence record 199108 | Addgene NGS Result
GCCCTACAACAACTAAGAAAATGGCTATCATGCGGAAGCTGGTGAGAAGAACAGCATCGGGACAAGGGAA
GGAAGAACAAAGACAAAGAAAACAAAAGAAAGCAATTGAAAACAAAACAAAACAATTTTCATTCCTTCTC
TTATCATTCCTTTTCTTTTCTTTTCTCTCATTCAACGCACTCCATCGTATCCGTATTCCTCTTATTTTTT
CTCTTTCTCTATATCCATTTCTTTCTCTCTAGGTGTGTCCTCTCTCTCTCTTCAATTTCTCTACTCCGCA
TTCCAACGCATCCTTCCCCCAACCTCCCATTTCCTCCTTACGGCCCGATAGCGATCGTCTTTCCCTCGCT
ATCACTCGCTACCGGCCCCTCCTCTGCACCGTAACCTCCTACGTATTTACCATATCATAAAGTTTTTTCC
GACGCTTATCGCTGACCCCCTGTCGCCCTCCTATTGGCTTCCGGATTATCTTCTTGTCCATAAGGTGATC
CATGCTTCCTGAAGATTCCCGAAATGTGTCCACTTTGGCGGGGAATCATTCCATCCACTTCTTTCTCTCT
CGCTTTCCTCATTCGGCGCTCCCCTTCCGCGTCTCATTGGTCTTCCGCTCCGTTTTTGCTTTGCCGATGT
TACTTGGGGAGAGGTGCGATAATCCTTTCGCAAAAACTCGGTTTGACGCCTCCCATGGTATAAATAGTGG
GTGGTGGACAGGTGCCTTCGCTTTTCTTTAAGCAAGAGAATTGCTGCAGGTCGACTCTAGAGATGGACAA
GAAGTACTCCATTGGGCTCGATATCGGCACAAACAGCGTCGGTTGGGCCGTCATTACGGACGAGTACAAG
GTGCCGAGCAAAAAATTCAAAGTTCTGGGCAATACCGATCGCCACAGCATAAAGAAGAACCTCATTGGCG
CCCTCCTGTTCGACTCCGGGGAGACGGCCGAAGCCACGCGGCTCAAAAGAACAGCACGGCGCAGATATAC
CCGCAGAAAGAATCGGATCTGCTACCTGCAGGAGATCTTTAGTAATGAGATGGCTAAGGTGGATGACTCT
TTCTTCCATAGGCTGGAGGAGTCCTTTTTGGTGGAGGAGGATAAAAAGCACGAGCGCCACCCAATCTTTG
GCAATATCGTGGACGAGGTGGCGTACCATGAAAAGTACCCAACCATATATCATCTGAGGAAGAAGCTTGT
AGACAGTACTGATAAGGCTGACTTGCGGTTGATCTATCTCGCGCTGGCGCATATGATCAAATTTCGGGGA
CACTTCCTCATCGAGGGGGACCTGAACCCAGACAACAGCGATGTCGACAAACTCTTTATCCAACTGGTTC
AGACTTACAATCAGCTTTTCGAAGAGAACCCGATCAACGCATCCGGAGTTGACGCCAAAGCAATCCTGAG
CGCTAGGCTGTCCAAATCCCGGCGGCTCGAAAACCTCATCGCACAGCTCCCTGGGGAGAAGAAGAACGGC
CTGTTTGGTAATCTTATCGCCCTGTCACTCGGGCTGACCCCCAACTTTAAATCTAACTTCGACCTGGCCG
AAGATGCCAAGCTTCAACTGAGCAAAGACACCTACGATGATGATCTCGACAATCTGCTGGCCCAGATCGG
CGACCAGTACGCAGACCTTTTTTTGGCGGCAAAGAACCTGTCAGACGCCATTCTGCTGAGTGATATTCTG
CGAGTGAACACGGAGATCACCAAAGCTCCGCTGAGCGCTAGTATGATCAAGCGCTATGATGAGCACCACC
AAGACTTGACTTTGCTGAAGGCCCTTGTCAGACAGCAACTGCCTGAGAAGTACAAGGAAATTTTCTTCGA
TCAGTCTAAAAATGGCTACGCCGGATACATTGACGGCGGAGCAAGCCAGGAGGAATTTTACAAATTTATT
AAGCCCATCTTGGAAAAAATGGACGGCACCGAGGAGCTGCTGGTAAAGCTTAACAGAGAAGATCTGTTGC
GCAAACAGCGCACTTTCGACAATGGAAGCATCCCCCACCAGATTCACCTGGGCGAACTGCACGCTATCCT
CAGGCGGCAAGAGGATTTCTACCCCTTTTTGAAAGATAACAGGGAAAAGATTGAGAAAATCCTCACATTT
CGGATACCCTACTATGTAGGCCCCCTCGCCCGGGGAAATTCCAGATTCGCGTGGATGACTCGCAAATCAG
AAGAGACCATCACTCCCTGGAACTTCGAGGAAGTCGTGGATAAGGGGGCCTCTGCCCAGTCCTTCATCGA
AAGGATGACTAACTTTGATAAAAATCTGCCTAACGAAAAGGTGCTTCCTAAACACTCTCTGCTGTACGAG
TACTTCACAGTTTATAACGAGCTCACCAAGGTCAAATACGTCACAGAAGGGATGAGAAAGCCAGCATTCC
TGTCTGGAGAGCAGAAGAAAGCTATCGTGGACCTCCTCTTCAAGACGAACCGGAAAGTTACCGTGAAACA
GCTCAAAGAAGACTATTTCAAAAAGATTGAATGTTTCGACTCTGTTGAAATCAGCGGAGTGGAGGATCGC
TTCAACGCATCCCTGGGAACGTATCACGATCTCCTGAAAATCATTAAAGACAAGGACTTCCTGGACAATG
AGGAGAACGAGGACATTCTTGAGGACATTGTCCTCACCCTTACGTTGTTTGAAGATAGGGAGATGATTGA
AGAACGCTTGAAAACTTACGCTCATCTCTTCGACGACAAAGTCATGAAACAGCTCAAGAGGCGCCGATAT
ACAGGATGGGGGCGGCTGTCAAGAAAACTGATCAATGGGATCCGAGATAAGCAGTCTGGAAAGACAATCC
TGGATTTTCTTAAGTCCGATGGATTTGCCAACCGGAACTTCATGCAGTTGATCCATGATGACTCTCTCAC
CTTTAAGGAGGACATCCAGAAAGCACAAGTTTCTGGCCAGGGGGACAGTCTTCACGAGCACATCGCTAAT
CTTGCAGGTAGCCCAGCTATCAAAAAGGGAATACTGCAGACCGTTAAGGTCGTGGATGAACTCGTCAAAG
TAATGGGAAGGCATAAGCCCGAGAATATCGTTATCGAGATGGCCCGAGAGAACCAAACTACCCAGAAGGG
ACAGAAGAACAGTAGGGAAAGGATGAAGAGGATTGAAGAGGGTATAAAAGAACTGGGGTCCCAAATCCTT
AAGGAACACCCAGTTGAAAACACCCAGCTTCAGAATGAGAAGCTCTACCTGTACTACCTGCAGAACGGCA
GGGACATGTACGTGGATCAGGAACTGGACATCAATCGGCTCTCCGACTACGACGTGGATCATATCGTGCC
CCAGTCTTTTCTCAAAGATGATTCTATTGATAATAAAGTGTTGACAAGATCCGATAAAAATAGAGGGAAG
AGTGATAACGTCCCCTCAGAAGAAGTTGTCAAGAAAATGAAAAATTATTGGCGGCAGCTGCTGAACGCCA
AACTGATCACACAACGGAAGTTCGATAATCTGACTAAGGCTGAACGAGGTGGCCTGTCTGAGTTGGATAA
AGCCGGCTTCATCAAAAGGCAGCTTGTTGAGACACGCCAGATCACCAAGCACGTGGCCCAAATTCTCGAT
TCACGCATGAACACCAAGTACGATGAAAATGACAAACTGATTCGAGAGGTGAAAGTTATTACTCTGAAGT
CTAAGCTGGTCTCAGATTTCAGAAAGGACTTTCAGTTTTATAAGGTGAGAGAGATCAACAATTACCACCA
TGCGCATGATGCCTACCTGAATGCAGTGGTAGGCACTGCACTTATCAAAAAATATCCCAAGCTTGAATCT
GAATTTGTTTACGGAGACTATAAAGTGTACGATGTTAGGAAAATGATCGCAAAGTCTGAGCAGGAAATAG
GCAAGGCCACCGCTAAGTACTTCTTTTACAGCAATATTATGAATTTTTTCAAGACCGAGATTACACTGGC
CAATGGAGAGATTCGGAAGCGACCACTTATCGAAACAAACGGAGAAACAGGAGAAATCGTGTGGGACAAG
GGTAGGGATTTCGCGACAGTCCGGAAGGTCCTGTCCATGCCGCAGGTGAACATCGTTAAAAAGACCGAAG
TACAGACCGGAGGCTTCTCCAAGGAAAGTATCCTCCCGAAAAGGAACAGCGACAAGCTGATCGCACGCAA
AAAAGATTGGGACCCCAAGAAATACGGCGGATTCGATTCTCCTACAGTCGCTTACAGTGTACTGGTTGTG
GCCAAAGTGGAGAAAGGGAAGTCTAAAAAACTCAAAAGCGTCAAGGAACTGCTGGGCATCACAATCATGG
AGCGATCAAGCTTCGAAAAAAACCCCATCGACTTTCTCGAGGCGAAAGGATATAAAGAGGTCAAAAAAGA
CCTCATCATTAAGCTTCCCAAGTACTCTCTCTTTGAGCTTGAAAACGGCCGGAAACGAATGCTCGCTAGT
GCGGGCGAGCTGCAGAAAGGTAACGAGCTGGCACTGCCCTCTAAATACGTTAATTTCTTGTATCTGGCCA
GCCACTATGAAAAGCTCAAAGGGTCTCCCGAAGATAATGAGCAGAAGCAGCTGTTCGTGGAACAACACAA
ACACTACCTTGATGAGATCATCGAGCAAATAAGCGAATTCTCCAAAAGAGTGATCCTCGCCGACGCTAAC
CTCGATAAGGTGCTTTCTGCTTACAATAAGCACAGGGATAAGCCCATCAGGGAGCAGGCAGAAAACATTA
TCCACTTGTTTACTCTGACCAACTTGGGCGCGCCTGCAGCCTTCAAGTACTTCGACACCACCATAGACAG
AAAGCGGTACACCTCTACAAAGGAGGTCCTGGACGCCACACTGATTCATCAGTCAATTACGGGGCTCTAT
GAAACAAGAATCGACCTCTCTCAGCTCGGTGGAGACAGCAGGGCTGACCCCAAGAAGAAGAGGAAGGTGT
GATCTCTTCTCGAGTCATGTAATTAGTTATGTCACGCTTACATTCACGCCCTCCCCCCACATCCGCTCTA
ACCGAAAAGGAAGGAGTTAGACAACCTGAAGTCTAGGTCCCTATTTATTTTTTTATAGTTATGTTAGTAT
TAAGAACGTTATTTATATTTCAAATTTTTCTTTTTTTTCTGTACAGACGCGTGTACGCATGTAACATTAT
ACTGAAAACCTTGCTTGAGAAGGTTTTGGGACGCTCGAAGGCTTTAATTTGCGATCCCCGTCTAAGAAAC
CATTATTATCATGACATTAACCTATAAAAATAGGCGTATCACGAGGCCCTTTCGTCTCGCGCGTTTCGGT
GATGACGGTGAAAACCTCTGACACATGCAGCTCCCGGAGACGGTCACAGCTTGTCTGTAAGCGGATGCCG
GGAGCAGACAAGCCCGTCAGGGCGCGTCAGCGGGTGTTGGCGGGTGTCGGGGCTGGCTTAACTATGCGGC
ATCAGAGCAGATTGTACTGAGAGTGCACCATACCATCGATGGCCAACCTTCCAATTCATTAAATCGAGTC
CTCCATCAGATGATTTACAAGGTTTTGCATAGAATCCCTAAGTAAGAGAAGTTGTTAGTGATTTCTTCAA
GTTTACTAAAATTTACATACAAATGGATGATCTCTTCTCCATTGTTTCCTTTCTTCTTGCAAACGCGTTT
TACAAAGAGATGACATGCTATTTTCTGATTATTTTTTTCTATAGTTTTCTATTTTGTACGTCCTTGGGAG
TCCGAAATGTAAAATCGGGGTATGGTTAGTAGCGGCAGCGTTCATTATGGTATATAAAAGATAAAAAGTA
GGGGCAAGCGAGACAGAATGGGATACAAGGGCATCGTCTATAATTATAGCTAAAAATTGTATTTTAATTT
GTATTTTTTGTAATTTTATTTCTCATTGTTTTACTTAAAATGAATGCGAATTAGAGAAAACTTCAACGAA
ATGTCAAAATAAGCTCAGCAAAATATACAATTTTAGGGAAAGCGATCAGCAACTTATTCTCCGTTGTAGA
TTCTTTTTCTTCATAAATTCCAACAATGTAACTGCCAATTGATTTTTCTCTAGATGCTAATAAATTGAAA
CTAATGAATATAATAACACAGGTTTTGATAAATTGTAAACTCTTACTCAAAAAAAGAATGTTAAAACTAA
TTTAACCTTTTTATAAAGGCTCATGGCGTTAAAGAGGATAGTAAAAATTCTACAATTTTTTAATTTAATG
TCACAATTGTCTTGCGAATATAATTCTATTAATTTTCGCTAACTGCTGTTTTAGTACTATTACTTTCAAT
ATGCCTTATATGCAACTTTAATTCATGAAGAATGCAATATTTTTGCAATCTTTCTTGTACTGAGCGCTTT
TTATCATTTAGTACTCATTATTTAATTTTTCAGTAAAGGGCAATAAATAAATTTGTAGAAGATGCAATGT
AATCTCCTCTATCCTTTTGCTCATATGTTTATGAGTATACCTAGTCTAGAAAGGCTTGTATTTAAAATAT
TATTCAATAAAAATTCACAATTTTTACGACATGTGCTACCATTCACTTAACTTCCTGATTATAAAATTGG
TTCGTTTATACTAATTACTTAAGTACCTTTAACTAAACAAAATGCCTATATATATATTAATTTACAATGA
GTGTCAGATAAGTCACTATGTCCGAGTGGTTAAGGAGTTAGACTCGCCATCGATGAGCTTAGCTACAAAT
CCCACTGGCTATATGTAATGGTGCATTTTCTTTACAGCATTAGTATAGTAACGAAATTTTTATCAAGCTT
TCAACGTTTTCTTTACTATTGCACTTATAATTGTATTTGGAAATGAAAGACATATCGAGCTTTATTTCTC
TTTCCTCTTCAGGTTTCTGAATTTATTGGATATAATGACACGGTGATACACGTTGTAATGAATTAAAGAC
TCACATTGCTACACACTATATATTTATAGATATCACCTGCATCTTAGGTTAATTATTAATTAATCTCATC
GATCGCTTTCTTCTTACTTTAACAAAAACACATCGAAAGAGATACGATGTTTGATTTGAATACTTGTCTT
CGTAAAAATATCTTAGAACTTCAGCCTTATCGCTGTGCGAGAGATGACTTCTCTGAAGGTGTCCTTCTTG
ATGCCAATGAATGTGCTTATGGTTCGGTTATTTCCGTGGACGGTGTGGAATTTAATCGTTATCCCGATCC
TAGACAGATCGAAGTAAAGCAAAGATTATGTGATTTGAGAAACAAAGAGCTTTCCATTACCAAGCCACTA
ACACCAGATAACATTTGCATGGGTGTTGGCAGCGATGAAATTATTGACTCCTTAATTCGCATTTCTTGTA
TTCCTGGAAAAGATAAGATTTTGATGTGTCCACCTTCGTACGGAATGTATACGGTGTCTGCAAAAATCAA
CGATGTTGAGGTTGTTAAGGTTCTCCTTGAACCAGATTTCAATTTGAACGTCGATGCTATTTGCGAAACA
CTTTCTAAAGATAGTGCCATCAAAGTCTTTTTTGCTTGTTCCCCTGGTAATCCAACAGCTAAGGCTCTTA
AACTGGAGGATATTAAGAAGATTTTGGAGCACCCTACATGGAATGGAATCGTTGTCGTCGATGAGGCCTA
TATTGATTTCTCTGCTCCCGATATGTCTGCCTTAACTCTTGTCAATGAATATCCAAACCTTGCTGTTTGC
CAAACCCTTTCGAAATCTTTCGGTCTAGCAGGTATTCGTATCGGATTTTGTTTGACAAGTAAACCTATTG
CTACCATTATGAACTCATTAAAGGCTCCTTATAACATTAGCGAACCCACCTCTCGTTTAGCTTTGGATGC
TTTATCCCCTCAGTCGATTGATAAAATGCATACATATAGAGATGCTATTATACAGCAAAGAGTTCGTCTT
TGCAAAGAGCTTACTACCATTAAAGGAATGGGCAAGATTATAGGTGGTTATGATGCAAATTTTATCCTCA
TTCAGGTTTTAGATAGACCAGAAGGAGGTAAGCCTAGTAACGATGCCGCAAAATATCTTTATTTACAAAT
GGCCACGATGCACAAAGTCGTTGTTAGATTTAGAGGTACAGAGCCTCTTTGCGAAGGAGCATTGCGTATC
ACTGTTGGCACAGAAGAAGAGAATACGATATTACTAAAAACTATTAAACTTGTATTGCAGGAATACTATA
CAAAAAAATGAGGTTTCCTTTTCTGGCCTATTAGAACGTTTCAATTAGACAAATTATAACTCTTTCCTTT
CCCCTTCCGGACTCGTCACATTTCTTTTCTGATGTACCCAATATATTTTGTGTTCGCTAATTGCGCTTGC
ATTCCTTCTTTCTTTATTAAAATACGTTTTCTTCCTTTTTGGTGTGTTTCCGTATAGTTCGATAAGCAAT
GAAAAGATGTTATTTTTAATTTTGTAAAGGAGTTACGCTAATTTGTAAAACGACGGCCAGTGCCAAGCTT
GCATGCCTGCAGGTCGACTCTAGAGGATCCCCACGGTACCCCTGTTTCGTCCTCACGGACTCATCAGACC
GGAAAGCACATCCGGTGACAGGGCACCACCGACTCGGTGCCACTCACTTTTTTCAAGTTGATAACGGACT
AGCCTTATTTTAACTTGCTATTTCTAGCTCTAAAACGCGGCCGCTTCTTCGGTACAGGTTATGTTTTTTG
GCAACAGCAACTATTCAAATCAACTGAAAGTTTTTTAGAATTCAACAACTTCCAATACTCAAGTGTCCAA
GCTAGCAAACTGTTTAATAATCGTGACCCAACATTCCTTTCATGCGCACCCTCAGCGTCACATAAATCAA
CACTTTACAACACCTATTCAAAGCTTCTATATGCCTTCGTCATTTAAATGTCTAACATTTCAAAAAAGTG
TTTGCTAATGGTAAATTCTTGAGTTTTCTTGGAAGCACATATATAACGAGTGTGACTGTTCTACGCTCCT
TGCTGACTAGTCATCAGTCTACGCATGCCAACTACCACCAACATAAGCAAAAGGTACCCGGGGTACCGAG
CTCGAATTCGTAATCATGTCATAGCTGTTTCCTGTGTGAAATTGTTATCCGCTCACAATTCCACACAACA
TACGAGCCGGAAGCATAAAGTGTAAAGCCTGGGGTGCCTAATGAGTGAGCTAACTCACATTAATTGCGTT
GCGCTCACTGCCCGCTTTCCAGTCGGGAAACCTGTCGTGCCAGCTGCATTAATGAATCGGCCAACGCGCG
GGGAGAGGCGGTTTGCGTATTGGGCGCTCTTCCGCTTCCTCGCTCACTGACTCGCTGCGCTCGGTCGTTC
GGCTGCGGCGAGCGGTATCAGCTCACTCAAAGGCGGTAATACGGTTATCCACAGAATCAGGGGATAACGC
AGGAAAGAACATGTGAGCAAAAGGCCAGCAAAAGGCCAGGAACCGTAAAAAGGCCGCGTTGCTGGCGTTT
TTCCATAGGCTCCGCCCCCCTGACGAGCATCACAAAAATCGACGCTCAAGTCAGAGGTGGCGAAACCCGA
CAGGACTATAAAGATACCAGGCGTTTCCCCCTGGAAGCTCCCTCGTGCGCTCTCCTGTTCCGACCCTGCC
GCTTACCGGATACCTGTCCGCCTTTCTCCCTTCGGGAAGCGTGGCGCTTTCTCATAGCTCACGCTGTAGG
TATCTCAGTTCGGTGTAGGTCGTTCGCTCCAAGCTGGGCTGTGTGCACGAACCCCCCGTTCAGCCCGACC
GCTGCGCCTTATCCGGTAACTATCGTCTTGAGTCCAACCCGGTAAGACACGACTTATCGCCACTGGCAGC
AGCCACTGGTAACAGGATTAGCAGAGCGAGGTATGTAGGCGGTGCTACAGAGTTCTTGAAGTGGTGGCCT
AACTACGGCTACACTAGAAGAACAGTATTTGGTATCTGCGCTCTGCTGAAGCCAGTTACCTTCGGAAAAA
GAGTTGGTAGCTCTTGATCCGGCAAACAAACCACCGCTGGTAGCGGTGGTTTTTTTGTTTGCAAGCAGCA
GATTACGCGCAGAAAAAAAGGATCTCAAGAAGATCCTTTGATCTTTTCTACGGGGTCTGACGCTCAGTGG
AACGAAAACTCACGTTAAGGGATTTTGGTCATGAGATTATCAAAAAGGATCTTCACCTAGATCCTTTTAA
ATTAAAAATGAAGTTTTAAATCAATCTAAAGTATATATGAGTAAACTTGGTCTGACAGTTACCAATGCTT
AATCAGTGAGGCACCTATCTCAGCGATCTGTCTATTTCGTTCATCCATAGTTGCCTGACTCCCCGTCGTG
TAGATAACTACGATACGGGAGGGCTTACCATCTGGCCCCAGTGCTGCAATGATACCGCGAGACCCACGCT
CACCGGCTCCAGATTTATCAGCAATAAACCAGCCAGCCGGAAGGGCCGAGCGCAGAAGTGGTCCTGCAAC
TTTATCCGCCTCCATCCAGTCTATTAATTGTTGCCGGGAAGCTAGAGTAAGTAGTTCGCCAGTTAATAGT
TTGCGCAACGTTGTTGCCATTGCTACAGGCATCGTGGTGTCACGCTCGTCGTTTGGTATGGCTTCATTCA
GCTCCGGTTCCCAACGATCAAGGCGAGTTACATGATCCCCCATGTTGTGCAAAAAAGCGGTTAGCTCCTT
CGGTCCTCCGATCGTTGTCAGAAGTAAGTTGGCCGCAGTGTTATCACTCATGGTTATGGCAGCACTGCAT
AATTCTCTTACTGTCATGCCATCCGTAAGATGCTTTTCTGTGACTGGTGAGTACTCAACCAAGTCATTCT
GAGAATAGTGTATGCGGCGACCGAGTTGCTCTTGCCCGGCGTCAATACGGGATAATACCGCGCCACATAG
CAGAACTTTAAAAGTGCTCATCATTGGAAAACGTTCTTCGGGGCGAAAACTCTCAAGGATCTTACCGCTG
TTGAGATCCAGTTCGATGTAACCCACTCGTGCACCCAACTGATCTTCAGCATCTTTTACTTTCACCAGCG
TTTCTGGGTGAGCAAAAACAGGAAGGCAAAATGCCGCAAAAAAGGGAATAAGGGCGACACGGAAATGTTG
AATACTCATACTCTTCCTTTTTCAATATTATTGAAGCATTTATCAGGGTTATTGTCTCATGAGCGGATAC
ATATTTGAATGTATTTAGAAAAATAAACAAATAGGGGTTCCGCGCACATTTCCCCGAAAAGTGCCACCTG
AC
Features (pLannotate 1.2.2; 22 found; start..end, strand, type, name):
      1..742     +  promoter       adh1 promoter: promoter for the Schizosaccharomyces pombe adh1 gene encoding alcohol dehydrogenase
    744..762     -  misc_feature   MCS (fragment): pUC18/19 multiple cloning site
    763..4866    +  CDS            cas9: CAS9_STRP1 - Also known as csn1 From Streptococcus pyogenes serotype M1.
   4915..5162    +  terminator     CYC1 terminator: S. cerevisiae CYC1; transcription terminator for CYC1
   5236..5271    +  CDS            rop (fragment): Rop protein, which maintains plasmids at low copy number; rop
   5373..5422    +  misc_feature   bom (fragment): basis of mobility region from pBR322
   5432..5497    -  CDS            hus5 (fragment): UBC9_SCHPO - Also known as ubc9. Experimental evidence at protein level: Swiss-Prot protein existence level 1. Catalyzes the covalent attachment of ubiquitin-like protein SUMO/Smt3 to other proteins. Required for efficient recovery from DNA damage or S-phase arrest and normal mitosis. This may be as part of a checkpoint independent recovery process. From Schizosaccharomyces pombe (strain 972 / ATCC 24843) (Fission yeast).
   5551..5616    -  CDS            hus5 (fragment): UBC9_SCHPO - Also known as ubc9. Experimental evidence at protein level: Swiss-Prot protein existence level 1. Catalyzes the covalent attachment of ubiquitin-like protein SUMO/Smt3 to other proteins. Required for efficient recovery from DNA damage or S-phase arrest and normal mitosis. This may be as part of a checkpoint independent recovery process. From Schizosaccharomyces pombe (strain 972 / ATCC 24843) (Fission yeast).
   5777..6558    +  rep_origin     ars1: Schizosaccharomyces pombe autonomously replicating sequence ars1
   6977..8128    +  CDS            his3: HIS8_SCHPO - Protein inferred from homology: Swiss-Prot protein existence level 3. From Schizosaccharomyces pombe (strain 972 / ATCC 24843) (Fission yeast).
   8373..8392    -  CDS            lacZα (fragment): LacZα fragment of β-galactosidase; lacZ fragment
   8395..8432    -  misc_feature   MCS (fragment): pUC18/19 multiple cloning site
   8441..8492    -  misc_RNA       sTRSV HHRz: hammerhead ribozyme from the tobacco ringspot virus satellite RNA (Khvorova et al., 2003)
   8585..8941    -  promoter       rrk1 promoter/leader: promoter and leader RNA for the Schizosaccharomyces pombe rrk1 gene encoding the K-RNA component of RNase P (Jacobs et al., 2014)
   8951..8969    -  misc_feature   MCS (fragment): pUC18/19 multiple cloning site
   9000..9022    -  protein_bind   lac operator (fragment): The lac repressor binds to the lac operator to inhibit transcription in E. coli. This inhibition can be relieved by adding lactose or isopropyl-β-D-thiogalactopyranoside (IPTG). lac repressor encoded by lacI
   9026..9056    -  promoter       lac promoter: promoter for the E. coli lac operon
   9071..9092    -  protein_bind   CAP binding site: CAP binding activates transcription in the presence of cAMP. E. coli catabolite activator protein
   9105..9197    -  CDS            lacI (fragment): lac repressor; lacI; The lac repressor binds to the lac operator to inhibit transcription in E. coli. This inhibition can be relieved by adding lactose or isopropyl-β-D-thiogalactopyranoside (IPTG).
   9380..9968    -  rep_origin     ori: high-copy-number ColE1/pMB1/pBR322/pUC origin of replication
  10139..10999   -  CDS            AmpR: β-lactamase; bla; confers resistance to ampicillin, carbenicillin, and related antibiotics
  11000..11104   -  promoter       AmpR promoter: bla
