[The description below was written by a language model from this plasmid's Addgene catalogue record and pLannotate feature annotations shown in this document.]
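Description:
pYZ300 is an approximately 11.1 kb empty-backbone shuttle vector for CRISPR-Cas9 genome editing in the fission yeast Schizosaccharomyces pombe, combining a Cas9 expression unit and a guide RNA entry cassette on one plasmid. In E. coli it is maintained at high copy through a ColE1/pUC-type origin and selected with ampicillin via the β-lactamase gene and its native promoter. In S. pombe it replicates episomally from the ars1 autonomously replicating sequence and is selected through the S. pombe his3 gene, which complements histidine auxotrophy in a suitable his3-deficient host. Short annotated fragments of rop, bom, hus5, lacI, lacZα and pUC polylinker sequence appear to be leftovers from parental vectors or genomic flanks rather than functional elements.

Streptococcus pyogenes Cas9 is driven by the constitutive S. pombe adh1 promoter and terminated by the S. cerevisiae CYC1 terminator. On the opposite strand, the guide cassette uses the rrk1 promoter and leader, from the gene for the RNA component of RNase P. A hammerhead ribozyme from the tobacco ringspot virus satellite RNA lies downstream. In this type of design the leader is cleaved away and the ribozyme trims the 3' end, yielding a guide RNA with defined ends from a transcript that would otherwise carry extra sequence. The feature table does not annotate the guide scaffold or the exact insertion site for the targeting sequence, so these details are not stated. The record lists Gibson assembly as the cloning method, with M13 forward and reverse primer sites available for checking inserts. The vector belongs to a set of common entry plasmids differing in selectable marker, intended for introducing a user-chosen guide and making targeted edits such as designed marker deletions in S. pombe.
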