Addgene plasmid #102689: pYZ300
Purpose: (Empty Backbone) S. pombe gRNA entry vector with Cas9 - Sp his3 marker
Depositing lab: Jef Boeke. Depositing organization: NYU Grossman School of Medicine. Publication: Construction of Designer Selectable Marker Deletions with CRISPR-Cas9 Toolbox in Schizosaccharomyces pombe and Optimized Design of Common Entry Vectors. Zhao Y, Boeke JD. G3 (Bethesda). 2018 Jan 10. pii: g3.117.300363. doi: 10.1534/g3.117.300363. PubMed 29321167.
Backbone
  Vector backbone: pYZ300
  Backbone size (bp): 11130
  Vector type: Yeast Expression, CRISPR, Synthetic Biology
  Selectable markers: Sp his3
Growth in bacteria
  Bacterial resistance: Ampicillin, 100 μg/mL
  Growth temperature: 37°C
  Growth strain: DH5alpha
  Copy number: High Copy
Gene/Insert
  Cloning method: Gibson Cloning
  Sequencing primers: 5′ M13F; 3′ M13R
Terms and licenses: Academic/Nonprofit Terms; Industry Terms: Not Available to Industry
How to cite: pYZ300 was a gift from Jef Boeke (Addgene plasmid # 102689 ; http://n2t.net/addgene:102689 ; RRID:Addgene_102689)
